>Addgene plasmid #24733 | pDONR221-hSOX10-G1237A | addgene partial sequence | sequence record 30829 | 24733 with M13rev
TCAGCTGGATGGCAATAATGATTTTATTTTGACTGATAGTGACCTGCTTCGTTGCAACAAATTGATAAGC
AATGCTTTCTTATAATGCCAACTTTGCTACAAGAAAGCTGGGTTTTAGGGCCGGGACAGTGTCGTATATA
CTGGCTGCTCCCAGTGTGTGGGGCTGTGGGACTGGGGCCCTGAGGGGCTGGGGTCAGAGATGGCCGTGTA
GAGGGGCCGCTGCGAGGGCCCCATATAGGAGAAGGCCGAGTAGAGGCCAGAGGCCTGGCCCGAGTGGCTA
TAATAGGGTCCTGAGGGCTGATGGTCAGAGTAGTCAAACTGGGGGCGGGAGATGGAGGGGAAGGCTGAGC
CATAGTGGGGCAGGCTGAGGGAGGTGTAGGCGATCTGTGAGGTGGATGGCTGGTCGGTGTAGTGTGGGGG
CCCCTGGGGCCCC
