[The description below was written by a language model from this plasmid's Addgene catalogue record.]
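Description:
pDONR221-hSOX10-G1237A is a Gateway entry-type clone built in the Invitrogen pDONR221 donor vector backbone and carrying a mutant human SOX10 coding sequence. It is a high-copy bacterial plasmid maintained in standard E. coli cloning strains under kanamycin selection. The record lists about 2.5 kb of backbone without the insert. No feature table is provided, so the origin of replication and other backbone elements are not itemised. The catalogue gives attP1 and attP2 as the flanking cloning sites. A BP recombination into a pDONR vector would normally leave attL sites flanking the insert, but the record does not say this.

The roughly 1.4 kb insert is human SOX10 (SRY-box 10), referenced to a GenBank cDNA entry. It carries a single G-to-A substitution at nucleotide 1237 that changes glycine 413 to serine (G413S). SOX10 encodes a transcription factor that is important in the neural crest and melanocyte lineages. The associated publication concerns mutations in the MITF pathway in melanoma, which suggests this variant was cloned for functional study in that context, though the record does not say where the mutation came from. No promoter, epitope tag or reporter is described, as expected for a donor/entry backbone that is not itself designed for expression. M13 forward and reverse primer sites flank the insert for sequence verification.

The plasmid is best regarded as a shuttle source of the G413S SOX10 allele. The open reading frame can be moved by Gateway recombination into destination vectors of choice for expression in mammalian or other systems, for example to compare it with wild-type SOX10.
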