Addgene plasmid #24733: pDONR221-hSOX10-G1237A
Depositing lab: William Pavan. Depositing organization: National Human Genome Research Institute (NHGRI). Publication: Frequent mutations in the MITF pathway in melanoma. Cronin JC, Wunderlich J, Loftus SK, Prickett TD, Wei X, Ridd K, Vemula S, Burrell AS, Agrawal NS, Lin JC, Banister CE, Buckhaults P, Rosenberg SA, Bastian BC, Pavan WJ, Samuels Y. Pigment Cell Melanoma Res. 2009 Aug . 22(4):435-44. 10.1111/j.1755-148X.2009.00578.x PubMed 19422606.
Backbone
  Vector backbone: pDONR221
  Backbone manufacturer: Invitrogen
  Backbone size w/o insert (bp): 2545
  Vector type: Gateway Donor Vector
Growth in bacteria
  Bacterial resistance: Kanamycin, 50 μg/mL
  Growth temperature: 37°C
  Growth strain: DH5alpha
  Copy number: High Copy
Gene/Insert
  Gene/Insert name: (sex determining region Y)-box 10 (alt names: Sox10; SRY-box10; Dom)
  Species: H. sapiens (human)
  Insert size (bp): 1403
  Mutation: G replaced with A at 1237 position resulting in G413S.
  GenBank ID: BC002824
  Entrez Gene: SOX10 (a.k.a. DOM, PCWH, SOX-10, WS2E, WS4, WS4C)
  Cloning method: Gateway Cloning; 5′ cloning site none/attP1 (not destroyed); 3′ cloning site none/attP2 (not destroyed)
  Sequencing primers: 5′ M13F; 3′ M13R
Terms and licenses: Academic/Nonprofit Terms; Industry Terms: Not Available to Industry
How to cite: pDONR221-hSOX10-G1237A was a gift from William Pavan (Addgene plasmid # 24733 ; http://n2t.net/addgene:24733 ; RRID:Addgene_24733)
